Addgene plasmid #77384: PHKG2 gRNA (BRDN0001145907)
Purpose: 3rd generation lentiviral gRNA plasmid targeting human PHKG2
Depositing lab: John Doench & David Root. Depositing organization: Broad Institute. Publication: Optimized sgRNA design to maximize activity and minimize off-target effects of CRISPR-Cas9. Doench JG, Fusi N, Sullender M, Hegde M, Vaimberg EW, Donovan KF, Smith I, Tothova Z, Wilen C, Orchard R, Virgin HW, Listgarten J, Root DE. Nat Biotechnol. 2016 Jan 18. doi: 10.1038/nbt.3437. PubMed 26780180.
Backbone
  Vector backbone: lentiGuide-Puro
  Backbone manufacturer: Zhang Lab (Addgene plasmid # 52963)
  Vector type: Mammalian Expression, Lentiviral, CRISPR
  Selectable markers: Puromycin
Growth in bacteria
  Bacterial resistance: Ampicillin, 100 μg/mL
  Growth temperature: 37°C
  Growth strain: DH5alpha
  Copy number: High Copy
Gene/Insert
  Gene/Insert name: PHKG2 (alt names: PHKG2; NM_000294.2)
  gRNA/shRNA sequence: AAGACTCGTAGGAATCGATG
  Species: H. sapiens (human)
  Entrez Gene: PHKG2 (a.k.a. GSD9C)
  Promoter: hU6
  Cloning method: Unknown
  Sequencing primers: 5′ U6-F; 3′ pS2-R
Terms and licenses: Academic/Nonprofit Terms; Industry Terms: Not Available to Industry
Depositor comments: The gRNA was designed to target the following Genbank reference sequence(s): NM_000294.2,NM_001172432.1. Note that this plasmid does NOT contain Cas9. It should be used in conjunction with lentiCas9-Blast (Addgene #52962) or otherwise with cell lines already expressing Cas9. Browse the full kinome gRNA library at http://www.addgene.org/pooled-library/broadgpp-human-kinome/ or visit http://www.broadinstitute.org/rnai/public/ for detailed protocols and information.
How to cite: PHKG2 gRNA (BRDN0001145907) was a gift from John Doench & David Root (Addgene plasmid # 77384 ; http://n2t.net/addgene:77384 ; RRID:Addgene_77384)
