[The description below was written by a language model from this plasmid's Addgene catalogue record and pLannotate feature annotations shown in this document.]
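Description:
PHKG2 gRNA (BRDN0001145907) is a third-generation lentiviral CRISPR guide plasmid built on the lentiGuide-Puro backbone and carrying a single guide RNA directed against human PHKG2 (also known as GSD9C). The guide was designed against two PHKG2 reference transcripts and belongs to a human kinome gRNA collection. In bacteria the plasmid is maintained through a high-copy ColE1/pUC-type origin and selected with ampicillin via the β-lactamase gene. An f1 origin, an SV40 origin and remnants of a lac/lacZα cloning region with T7 and T3 promoters are also annotated in the backbone.

The lentiviral transfer cassette begins with an RSV promoter fused to a truncated HIV-1 5′ LTR, which drives Tat-independent production of genomic RNA in packaging cells. It is followed by the Ψ packaging signal with a gag fragment, and the Rev response element for Rev-dependent nuclear export. Within the proviral region, a human U6 RNA polymerase III promoter transcribes the PHKG2 spacer joined to the Streptococcus pyogenes Cas9 guide scaffold. A cPPT/CTS element, which aids nuclear import of the viral genome, comes next. An EF-1α core promoter with its intron A then expresses puromycin N-acetyltransferase, allowing selection of transduced mammalian cells. A WPRE enhances transcript expression, and the cassette ends in a ΔU3 self-inactivating 3′ LTR followed by an SV40 polyadenylation signal.

The plasmid does not encode Cas9. It is meant to be used with a separate Cas9 lentiviral vector or in cells that already express Cas9, typically for knockout of PHKG2 in human cells.
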