Features (pLannotate 1.2.2; 29 found; start..end, strand, type, name):
     14..80      +  CDS            small t antigen (fragment): SV40 (simian virus 40) small t antigen
    106..317     +  promoter       EF-1α core promoter: core promoter for human elongation factor EF-1α
    318..1256    +  intron         EF-1α intron A: intron upstream of the start codon of human EF-1α
   1278..1877    +  CDS            PuroR (fragment): puromycin N-acetyltransferase; pac from Streptomyces; confers resistance to puromycin
   1893..2481    +  misc_feature   WPRE: woodchuck hepatitis virus posttranscriptional regulatory element
   2532..2551    +  misc_feature   cPPT/CTS (fragment): central polypurine tract and central termination sequence of HIV-1
   2553..2786    +  LTR            3' LTR (ΔU3): self-inactivating 3' long terminal repeat (LTR) from HIV-1
   2864..2985    +  polyA_signal   SV40 poly(A) signal: SV40 polyadenylation signal
   3025..3160    +  rep_origin     SV40 ori: SV40 origin of replication
   3181..3199    -  promoter       T7 promoter: promoter for bacteriophage T7 RNA polymerase
   3207..3362    +  CDS            lacZα (fragment): LacZα fragment of β-galactosidase; lacZ fragment
   3367..3795    +  rep_origin     f1 ori (sequence partly withheld): f1 bacteriophage origin of replication; arrow indicates direction of (+) strand synthesis
   3848..3952    +  promoter       AmpR promoter: bla
   3953..4813    +  CDS            AmpR: β-lactamase; bla; confers resistance to ampicillin, carbenicillin, and related antibiotics
   4984..5572    +  rep_origin     ori: high-copy-number ColE1/pMB1/pBR322/pUC origin of replication
   5755..5847    +  CDS            lacI (fragment): lac repressor; lacI; The lac repressor binds to the lac operator to inhibit transcription in E. coli. This inhibition can be relieved by adding lactose or isopropyl-β-D-thiogalactopyranoside (IPTG).
   5860..5881    +  protein_bind   CAP binding site: CAP binding activates transcription in the presence of cAMP. E. coli catabolite activator protein
   5896..5926    +  promoter       lac promoter: promoter for the E. coli lac operon
   5934..5950    +  protein_bind   lac operator: The lac repressor binds to the lac operator to inhibit transcription in E. coli. This inhibition can be relieved by adding lactose or isopropyl-β-D-thiogalactopyranoside (IPTG). lac repressor encoded by lacI
   5995..6013    +  promoter       T3 promoter: promoter for bacteriophage T3 RNA polymerase
   6041..6267    +  promoter       RSV promoter: Rous sarcoma virus enhancer/promoter
   6268..6448    +  LTR            5' LTR (truncated): truncated 5' long terminal repeat (LTR) from HIV-1
   6495..6620    +  misc_feature   HIV-1 Ψ: packaging signal of human immunodeficiency virus type 1
   6604..6967    +  CDS            HIV-1 gag (fragment): gag protein from human immunodeficiency virus 1; gag
   7113..7346    +  misc_feature   RRE: The Rev response element (RRE) of HIV-1 allows for Rev-dependent mRNA export from the nucleus to the cytoplasm.
   7723..7749    +  CDS            Rev (fragment): human immunodeficiency virus 1 (HIV-1) Rev protein; rev; enhances nuclear export of unspliced and incompletely spliced viral mRNAs
   7753..7993    +  promoter       U6 promoter: RNA polymerase III promoter for human U6 snRNA
   8023..8098    +  misc_RNA       gRNA scaffold: guide RNA scaffold for the Streptococcus pyogenes CRISPR/Cas9 system
   8154..8271    +  misc_feature   cPPT/CTS: central polypurine tract and central termination sequence of HIV-1
>Addgene plasmid #77384 | PHKG2 gRNA (BRDN0001145907) | addgene full sequence | sequence record 187658 | Addgene Assembled Sequence
CCCGGGTGCAAAGATGGATAAAGTTTTAAACAGAGAGGAATCTTTGCAGCTAATGGACCTTCTAGGTCTT
GAAAGGAGTGGGAATTGGCTCCGGTGCCCGTCAGTGGGCAGAGCGCACATCGCCCACAGTCCCCGAGAAG
TTGGGGGGAGGGGTCGGCAATTGATCCGGTGCCTAGAGAAGGTGGCGCGGGGTAAACTGGGAAAGTGATG
TCGTGTACTGGCTCCGCCTTTTTCCCGAGGGTGGGGGAGAACCGTATATAAGTGCAGTAGTCGCCGTGAA
CGTTCTTTTTCGCAACGGGTTTGCCGCCAGAACACAGGTAAGTGCCGTGTGTGGTTCCCGCGGGCCTGGC
CTCTTTACGGGTTATGGCCCTTGCGTGCCTTGAATTACTTCCACCTGGCTGCAGTACGTGATTCTTGATC
CCGAGCTTCGGGTTGGAAGTGGGTGGGAGAGTTCGAGGCCTTGCGCTTAAGGAGCCCCTTCGCCTCGTGC
TTGAGTTGAGGCCTGGCCTGGGCGCTGGGGCCGCCGCGTGCGAATCTGGTGGCACCTTCGCGCCTGTCTC
GCTGCTTTCGATAAGTCTCTAGCCATTTAAAATTTTTGATGACCTGCTGCGACGCTTTTTTTCTGGCAAG
ATAGTCTTGTAAATGCGGGCCAAGATCTGCACACTGGTATTTCGGTTTTTGGGGCCGCGGGCGGCGACGG
GGCCCGTGCGTCCCAGCGCACATGTTCGGCGAGGCGGGGCCTGCGAGCGCGGCCACCGAGAATCGGACGG
GGGTAGTCTCAAGCTGGCCGGCCTGCTCTGGTGCCTGGCCTCGCGCCGCCGTGTATCGCCCCGCCCTGGG
CGGCAAGGCTGGCCCGGTCGGCACCAGTTGCGTGAGCGGAAAGATGGCCGCTTCCCGGCCCTGCTGCAGG
GAGCTCAAAATGGAGGACGCGGCGCTCGGGAGAGCGGGCGGGTGAGTCACCCACACAAAGGAAAAGGGCC
TTTCCGTCCTCAGCCGTCGCTTCATGTGACTCCACGGAGTACCGGGCGCCGTCCAGGCACCTCGATTAGT
TCTCGAGCTTTTGGAGTACGTCGTCTTTAGGTTGGGGGGAGGGGTTTTATGCGATGGAGTTTCCCCACAC
TGAGTGGGTGGAGACTGAAGTTAGGCCAGCTTGGCACTTGATGTAATTCTCCTTGGAATTTGCCCTTTTT
GAGTTTGGATCTTGGTTCATTCTCAAGCCTCAGACAGTGGTTCAAAGTTTTTTTCTTCCATTTCAGGTGT
CGTGACGTACGGCCACCATGACCGAGTACAAGCCCACGGTGCGCCTCGCCACCCGCGACGACGTCCCCAG
GGCCGTACGCACCCTCGCCGCCGCGTTCGCCGACTACCCCGCCACGCGCCACACCGTCGATCCGGACCGC
CACATCGAGCGGGTCACCGAGCTGCAAGAACTCTTCCTCACGCGCGTCGGGCTCGACATCGGCAAGGTGT
GGGTCGCGGACGACGGCGCCGCCGTGGCGGTCTGGACCACGCCGGAGAGCGTCGAAGCGGGGGCGGTGTT
CGCCGAGATCGGCCCGCGCATGGCCGAGTTGAGCGGTTCCCGGCTGGCCGCGCAGCAACAGATGGAAGGC
CTCCTGGCGCCGCACCGGCCCAAGGAGCCCGCGTGGTTCCTGGCCACCGTCGGAGTCTCGCCCGACCACC
AGGGCAAGGGTCTGGGCAGCGCCGTCGTGCTCCCCGGAGTGGAGGCGGCCGAGCGCGCCGGGGTGCCCGC
CTTCCTGGAGACCTCCGCGCCCCGCAACCTCCCCTTCTACGAGCGGCTCGGCTTCACCGTCACCGCCGAC
GTCGAGGTGCCCGAAGGACCGCGCACCTGGTGCATGACCCGCAAGCCCGGTGCCTGAACGCGTTAAGTCG
ACAATCAACCTCTGGATTACAAAATTTGTGAAAGATTGACTGGTATTCTTAACTATGTTGCTCCTTTTAC
GCTATGTGGATACGCTGCTTTAATGCCTTTGTATCATGCTATTGCTTCCCGTATGGCTTTCATTTTCTCC
TCCTTGTATAAATCCTGGTTGCTGTCTCTTTATGAGGAGTTGTGGCCCGTTGTCAGGCAACGTGGCGTGG
TGTGCACTGTGTTTGCTGACGCAACCCCCACTGGTTGGGGCATTGCCACCACCTGTCAGCTCCTTTCCGG
GACTTTCGCTTTCCCCCTCCCTATTGCCACGGCGGAACTCATCGCCGCCTGCCTTGCCCGCTGCTGGACA
GGGGCTCGGCTGTTGGGCACTGACAATTCCGTGGTGTTGTCGGGGAAATCATCGTCCTTTCCTTGGCTGC
TCGCCTGTGTTGCCACCTGGATTCTGCGCGGGACGTCCTTCTGCTACGTCCCTTCGGCCCTCAATCCAGC
GGACCTTCCTTCCCGCGGCCTGCTGCCGGCTCTGCGGCCTCTTCCGCGTCTTCGCCTTCGCCCTCAGACG
AGTCGGATCTCCCTTTGGGCCGCCTCCCCGCGTCGACTTTAAGACCAATGACTTACAAGGCAGCTGTAGA
TCTTAGCCACTTTTTAAAAGAAAAGGGGGGACTGGAAGGGCTAATTCACTCCCAACGAAGACAAGATCTG
CTTTTTGCTTGTACTGGGTCTCTCTGGTTAGACCAGATCTGAGCCTGGGAGCTCTCTGGCTAACTAGGGA
ACCCACTGCTTAAGCCTCAATAAAGCTTGCCTTGAGTGCTTCAAGTAGTGTGTGCCCGTCTGTTGTGTGA
CTCTGGTAACTAGAGATCCCTCAGACCCTTTTAGTCAGTGTGGAAAATCTCTAGCAGTACGTATAGTAGT
TCATGTCATCTTATTATTCAGTATTTATAACTTGCAAAGAAATGAATATCAGAGAGTGAGAGGAACTTGT
TTATTGCAGCTTATAATGGTTACAAATAAAGCAATAGCATCACAAATTTCACAAATAAAGCATTTTTTTC
ACTGCATTCTAGTTGTGGTTTGTCCAAACTCATCAATGTATCTTATCATGTCTGGCTCTAGCTATCCCGC
CCCTAACTCCGCCCATCCCGCCCCTAACTCCGCCCAGTTCCGCCCATTCTCCGCCCCATGGCTGACTAAT
TTTTTTTATTTATGCAGAGGCCGAGGCCGCCTCGGCCTCTGAGCTATTCCAGAAGTAGTGAGGAGGCTTT
TTTGGAGGCCTAGGGACGTACCCAATTCGCCCTATAGTGAGTCGTATTACGCGCGCTCACTGGCCGTCGT
TTTACAACGTCGTGACTGGGAAAACCCTGGCGTTACCCAACTTAATCGCCTTGCAGCACATCCCCCTTTC
GCCAGCTGGCGTAATAGCGAAGAGGCCCGCACCGATCGCCCTTCCCAACAGTTGCGCAGCCTGAATGGCG
AATGGG
[124 nt withheld, positions 3367-3490]
C
[91 nt withheld, positions 3492-3582]
A
[49 nt withheld, positions 3584-3632]
CCTTTGACGTTGGAGTCCACGTTCTTT
[37 nt withheld, positions 3660-3696]
ACCCTATCTCGGTCTATTCTTTTGATTTATAAGGGATTTTGCCGATTTCGGCCTATTGGTTAAAAAATGA
GCTGATTTAACAAAAATTTAACGCGAATTTTAACAAAATATTAACGCTTACAATTTAGGTGGCACTTTTC
GGGGAAATGTGCGCGGAACCCCTATTTGTTTATTTTTCTAAATACATTCAAATATGTATCCGCTCATGAG
ACAATAACCCTGATAAATGCTTCAATAATATTGAAAAAGGAAGAGTATGAGTATTCAACATTTCCGTGTC
GCCCTTATTCCCTTTTTTGCGGCATTTTGCCTTCCTGTTTTTGCTCACCCAGAAACGCTGGTGAAAGTAA
AAGATGCTGAAGATCAGTTGGGTGCACGAGTGGGTTACATCGAACTGGATCTCAACAGCGGTAAGATCCT
TGAGAGTTTTCGCCCCGAAGAACGTTTTCCAATGATGAGCACTTTTAAAGTTCTGCTATGTGGCGCGGTA
TTATCCCGTATTGACGCCGGGCAAGAGCAACTCGGTCGCCGCATACACTATTCTCAGAATGACTTGGTTG
AGTACTCACCAGTCACAGAAAAGCATCTTACGGATGGCATGACAGTAAGAGAATTATGCAGTGCTGCCAT
AACCATGAGTGATAACACTGCGGCCAACTTACTTCTGACAACGATCGGAGGACCGAAGGAGCTAACCGCT
TTTTTGCACAACATGGGGGATCATGTAACTCGCCTTGATCGTTGGGAACCGGAGCTGAATGAAGCCATAC
CAAACGACGAGCGTGACACCACGATGCCTGTAGCAATGGCAACAACGTTGCGCAAACTATTAACTGGCGA
ACTACTTACTCTAGCTTCCCGGCAACAATTAATAGACTGGATGGAGGCGGATAAAGTTGCAGGACCACTT
CTGCGCTCGGCCCTTCCGGCTGGCTGGTTTATTGCTGATAAATCTGGAGCCGGTGAGCGTGGGTCTCGCG
GTATCATTGCAGCACTGGGGCCAGATGGTAAGCCCTCCCGTATCGTAGTTATCTACACGACGGGGAGTCA
GGCAACTATGGATGAACGAAATAGACAGATCGCTGAGATAGGTGCCTCACTGATTAAGCATTGGTAACTG
TCAGACCAAGTTTACTCATATATACTTTAGATTGATTTAAAACTTCATTTTTAATTTAAAAGGATCTAGG
TGAAGATCCTTTTTGATAATCTCATGACCAAAATCCCTTAACGTGAGTTTTCGTTCCACTGAGCGTCAGA
CCCCGTAGAAAAGATCAAAGGATCTTCTTGAGATCCTTTTTTTCTGCGCGTAATCTGCTGCTTGCAAACA
AAAAAACCACCGCTACCAGCGGTGGTTTGTTTGCCGGATCAAGAGCTACCAACTCTTTTTCCGAAGGTAA
CTGGCTTCAGCAGAGCGCAGATACCAAATACTGTTCTTCTAGTGTAGCCGTAGTTAGGCCACCACTTCAA
GAACTCTGTAGCACCGCCTACATACCTCGCTCTGCTAATCCTGTTACCAGTGGCTGCTGCCAGTGGCGAT
AAGTCGTGTCTTACCGGGTTGGACTCAAGACGATAGTTACCGGATAAGGCGCAGCGGTCGGGCTGAACGG
GGGGTTCGTGCACACAGCCCAGCTTGGAGCGAACGACCTACACCGAACTGAGATACCTACAGCGTGAGCT
ATGAGAAAGCGCCACGCTTCCCGAAGGGAGAAAGGCGGACAGGTATCCGGTAAGCGGCAGGGTCGGAACA
GGAGAGCGCACGAGGGAGCTTCCAGGGGGAAACGCCTGGTATCTTTATAGTCCTGTCGGGTTTCGCCACC
TCTGACTTGAGCGTCGATTTTTGTGATGCTCGTCAGGGGGGCGGAGCCTATGGAAAAACGCCAGCAACGC
GGCCTTTTTACGGTTCCTGGCCTTTTGCTGGCCTTTTGCTCACATGTTCTTTCCTGCGTTATCCCCTGAT
TCTGTGGATAACCGTATTACCGCCTTTGAGTGAGCTGATACCGCTCGCCGCAGCCGAACGACCGAGCGCA
GCGAGTCAGTGAGCGAGGAAGCGGAAGAGCGCCCAATACGCAAACCGCCTCTCCCCGCGCGTTGGCCGAT
TCATTAATGCAGCTGGCACGACAGGTTTCCCGACTGGAAAGCGGGCAGTGAGCGCAACGCAATTAATGTG
AGTTAGCTCACTCATTAGGCACCCCAGGCTTTACACTTTATGCTTCCGGCTCGTATGTTGTGTGGAATTG
TGAGCGGATAACAATTTCACACAGGAAACAGCTATGACCATGATTACGCCAAGCGCGCAATTAACCCTCA
CTAAAGGGAACAAAAGCTGGAGCTGCAAGCTTAATGTAGTCTTATGCAATACTCTTGTAGTCTTGCAACA
TGGTAACGATGAGTTAGCAACATGCCTTACAAGGAGAGAAAAAGCACCGTGCATGCCGATTGGTGGAAGT
AAGGTGGTACGATCGTGCCTTATTAGGAAGGCAACAGACGGGTCTGACATGGATTGGACGAACCACTGAA
TTGCCGCATTGCAGAGATATTGTATTTAAGTGCCTAGCTCGATACATAAACGGGTCTCTCTGGTTAGACC
AGATCTGAGCCTGGGAGCTCTCTGGCTAACTAGGGAACCCACTGCTTAAGCCTCAATAAAGCTTGCCTTG
AGTGCTTCAAGTAGTGTGTGCCCGTCTGTTGTGTGACTCTGGTAACTAGAGATCCCTCAGACCCTTTTAG
TCAGTGTGGAAAATCTCTAGCAGTGGCGCCCGAACAGGGACTTGAAAGCGAAAGGGAAACCAGAGGAGCT
CTCTCGACGCAGGACTCGGCTTGCTGAAGCGCGCACGGCAAGAGGCGAGGGGCGGCGACTGGTGAGTACG
CCAAAAATTTTGACTAGCGGAGGCTAGAAGGAGAGAGATGGGTGCGAGAGCGTCAGTATTAAGCGGGGGA
GAATTAGATCGCGATGGGAAAAAATTCGGTTAAGGCCAGGGGGAAAGAAAAAATATAAATTAAAACATAT
AGTATGGGCAAGCAGGGAGCTAGAACGATTCGCAGTTAATCCTGGCCTGTTAGAAACATCAGAAGGCTGT
AGACAAATACTGGGACAGCTACAACCATCCCTTCAGACAGGATCAGAAGAACTTAGATCATTATATAATA
CAGTAGCAACCCTCTATTGTGTGCATCAAAGGATAGAGATAAAAGACACCAAGGAAGCTTTAGACAAGAT
AGAGGAAGAGCAAAACAAAAGTAAGACCACCGCACAGCAAGCGGCCGCTGATCTTCAGACCTGGAGGAGG
AGATATGAGGGACAATTGGAGAAGTGAATTATATAAATATAAAGTAGTAAAAATTGAACCATTAGGAGTA
GCACCCACCAAGGCAAAGAGAAGAGTGGTGCAGAGAGAAAAAAGAGCAGTGGGAATAGGAGCTTTGTTCC
TTGGGTTCTTGGGAGCAGCAGGAAGCACTATGGGCGCAGCGTCAATGACGCTGACGGTACAGGCCAGACA
ATTATTGTCTGGTATAGTGCAGCAGCAGAACAATTTGCTGAGGGCTATTGAGGCGCAACAGCATCTGTTG
CAACTCACAGTCTGGGGCATCAAGCAGCTCCAGGCAAGAATCCTGGCTGTGGAAAGATACCTAAAGGATC
AACAGCTCCTGGGGATTTGGGGTTGCTCTGGAAAACTCATTTGCACCACTGCTGTGCCTTGGAATGCTAG
TTGGAGTAATAAATCTCTGGAACAGATTTGGAATCACACGACCTGGATGGAGTGGGACAGAGAAATTAAC
AATTACACAAGCTTAATACACTCCTTAATTGAAGAATCGCAAAACCAGCAAGAAAAGAATGAACAAGAAT
TATTGGAATTAGATAAATGGGCAAGTTTGTGGAATTGGTTTAACATAACAAATTGGCTGTGGTATATAAA
ATTATTCATAATGATAGTAGGAGGCTTGGTAGGTTTAAGAATAGTTTTTGCTGTACTTTCTATAGTGAAT
AGAGTTAGGCAGGGATATTCACCATTATCGTTTCAGACCCACCTCCCAACCCCGAGGGGACCCAGAGAGG
GCCTATTTCCCATGATTCCTTCATATTTGCATATACGATACAAGGCTGTTAGAGAGATAATTAGAATTAA
TTTGACTGTAAACACAAAGATATTAGTACAAAATACGTGACGTAGAAAGTAATAATTTCTTGGGTAGTTT
GCAGTTTTAAAATTATGTTTTAAAATGGACTATCATATGCTTACCGTAACTTGAAAGTATTTCGATTTCT
TGGCTTTATATATCTTGTGGAAAGGACGAAACACCGAAGACTCGTAGGAATCGATGGTTTTAGAGCTAGA
AATAGCAAGTTAAAATAAGGCTAGTCCGTTATCAACTTGAAAAAGTGGCACCGAGTCGGTGCTTTTTTAA
GCTTGGCGTAACTAGATCTTGAGACAAATGGCAGTATTCATCCACAATTTTAAAAGAAAAGGGGGGATTG
GGGGGTACAGTGCAGGGGAAAGAATAGTAGACATAATAGCAACAGACATACAAACTAAAGAATTACAAAA
ACAAATTACAAAAATTCAAAATTTTCGGGTTTATTACAGGGACAGCAGAGATCCACTTTGGCGCCGGCTC
GAGGGGG
