>Addgene plasmid #77384 | PHKG2 gRNA (BRDN0001145907) | depositor partial sequence | sequence record 144844 | Target Sequence
AAGACTCGTAGGAATCGATG
