>Addgene plasmid #77384 | PHKG2 gRNA (BRDN0001145907) | addgene partial sequence | sequence record 187657 | hU6-F
AGAAAGTAATAATTTCTTGGGTAGTTTGCAGTTTTAAAATTATGTTTTAAAATGGACTATCATATGCTTA
CCGTAACTTGAAAGTATTTCGATTTCTTGGCTTTATATATCTTGTGGAAAGGACGAAACACCGAAGACTC
GTAGGAATCGATGGTTTTAGAGCTAGAAATAGCAAGTTAAAATAAGGCTAGTCCGTTATCAACTTGAAAA
AGTGGCACCGAGTCGGTGCTTTTTTAAGCTTGGCGTAACTAGATCTTGAGACAAATGGCAGTATTCATCC
ACAATTTTAAAAGAAAAGGGGGGATTGGGGGGTACAGTGCAGGGGAAAGAATAGTAGACATAATAGCAAC
AGACATACAAACTAAAGAATTACAAAAACAAATTACAAAAATTCAAAATTTTCGGGTTTATTACAGGGAC
AGCAGAGATCCACTTTGGCGCCGGCTCGAGGGGGCCCGGGTGCAAAGATGGATAAAGTTTTAAACAGAGA
GGAATCTTTGCAGCTAATGGACCTTCTAGGTCTTGAAAGGAGTGGGAATTGGCTCCGGTGCCCGTCAGTG
GGCAGAGCGC
